Addgene plasmid #56164: mCardinal-Keratin-17
Purpose: Note- This plasmid contains Keratin 18. Localization: Cytokeratin, Excitation: 604, Emission: 659
Depositing lab: Michael Davidson. Depositing organization: Florida State University, Tallahassee. Publication: Non-invasive intravital imaging of cellular differentiation with a bright red-excitable fluorescent protein. Chu J, Haynes RD, Corbel SY, Li P, Gonzalez-Gonzalez E, Burg JS, Ataie NJ, Lam AJ, Cranfill PJ, Baird MA, Davidson MW, Ng HL, Garcia KC, Contag CH, Shen K, Blau HM, Lin MZ. Nat Methods. 2014 Mar 16. doi: 10.1038/nmeth.2888. PubMed 24633408.
Backbone
  Vector backbone: mCardinal
  Backbone size w/o insert (bp): 4750
  Vector type: Mammalian Expression
  Selectable markers: Neomycin (select with G418)
Growth in bacteria
  Bacterial resistance: Kanamycin, 50 μg/mL
  Growth temperature: 37°C
  Growth strain: DH5alpha
  Copy number: High Copy
Gene/Insert
  Gene/Insert name: Keratin (alt name: NM_199187.1)
  Species: H. sapiens (human)
  Mutation: V282L
  Entrez Gene: KRT18 (a.k.a. CK-18, CYK18, K18)
  Promoter: CMV
  Tag / fusion protein: mCardinal
  Cloning method: Unknown
  Sequencing primers: 5′ CMV-F; 3′ SV40pA-R
Terms and licenses: Academic/Nonprofit Terms; Industry Terms
Depositor comments: . Excitation = 604; Emission = 659
How to cite: mCardinal-Keratin-17 was a gift from Michael Davidson (Addgene plasmid # 56164 ; http://n2t.net/addgene:56164 ; RRID:Addgene_56164)
