[The description below was written by a language model from this plasmid's Addgene catalogue record and pLannotate feature annotations shown in this document.]
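Description:
mCardinal-Keratin-17 is a mammalian expression plasmid that produces a human keratin fused to the far-red fluorescent protein mCardinal, for labelling the cytokeratin intermediate filament network in cells. Despite the name, the record explicitly notes that the insert is keratin 18 (KRT18), and the feature table agrees, annotating a KRT18 coding sequence rather than keratin 17. The "17" may reflect a linker length rather than the keratin type, but the record does not say. The insert is listed as carrying a V282L substitution. In the roughly 6 kb sequenced record, the KRT18 open reading frame lies downstream of the CMV immediate early enhancer and promoter, followed by a short remnant of the multiple cloning site that acts as a linker, then mCardinal, so the fluorescent protein sits at the C-terminus of the keratin. An SV40 polyadenylation signal terminates the transcript.

The backbone has the familiar layout of N1-type fluorescent protein vectors. A single Tn5 NeoR/KanR gene is driven by tandem bacterial (bla) and SV40 early promoters and ends with an HSV TK poly(A) signal, giving kanamycin resistance in E. coli and G418 selection for stable mammalian lines. A high-copy pUC-type origin supports bacterial propagation, and an f1 origin is also present. The small fragments annotated as large T antigen, ble and bGH poly(A) are most likely incidental matches to backbone sequence rather than functional elements.

With excitation near 604 nm and emission near 659 nm, the fusion is suited to live-cell or fixed-cell imaging of keratin filaments in the far-red channel, and it serves as a localization example for mCardinal.
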