Features (pLannotate 1.2.2; 16 found; start..end, strand, type, name):
     81..384     +  enhancer       CMV enhancer: human cytomegalovirus immediate early enhancer
    457..474     -  promoter       CMV promoter (fragment): human cytomegalovirus (CMV) immediate early promoter
    537..588     +  promoter       CMVd2 promoter: truncated human cytomegalovirus (CMV) immediate early promoter that yields moderately reduced expression relative to the full-length promoter
    620..1909    +  CDS            KRT18: K1C18_HUMAN - Also known as CYK18. Experimental evidence at protein level: Swiss-Prot protein existence level 1. Involved in the uptake of thrombin-antithrombin complexes by hepatic cells (By similarity). When phosphorylated, plays a role in filament reorganization. Involved in the delivery of mutated CFTR to the plasma membrane. Together with KRT8, is involved in interleukin-6 (IL-6)-mediated barrier protection. From Homo sapiens (Human).
   1909..1947    +  misc_feature   MCS (fragment): multiple cloning site
   1961..2695    +  CDS            mCardinal (sequence partly withheld): far-red fluorescent protein derived from mNeptune, with further red-shifted spectra
   2711..2794    +  CDS            large T antigen (fragment): large T antigen from SV40 (simian virus 40)
   2817..2938    +  polyA_signal   SV40 poly(A) signal: SV40 polyadenylation signal
   2972..3400    -  rep_origin     f1 ori (sequence partly withheld): f1 bacteriophage origin of replication; arrow indicates direction of (+) strand synthesis
   3427..3531    +  promoter       AmpR promoter: bla
   3533..3890    +  promoter       SV40 promoter: SV40 enhancer and early promoter
   3925..4719    +  CDS            NeoR/KanR: aminoglycoside phosphotransferase from Tn5; aph(3')-II (or nptII); confers resistance to neomycin, kanamycin, and G418 (Geneticin®)
   4740..4892    +  CDS            ble (fragment): BLE_KLEPN - Experimental evidence at protein level: Swiss-Prot protein existence level 1. Binding protein with a strong affinity to the bleomycin family of antibiotics. Binds to CL990; an antimitotic-antibiotic compound. From Klebsiella pneumoniae.
   4951..4998    +  polyA_signal   HSV TK poly(A) signal: herpes simplex virus thymidine kinase polyadenylation signal (Cole and Stacy, 1985)
   5089..5105    -  polyA_signal   bGH poly(A) signal (fragment): bovine growth hormone polyadenylation signal
   5327..5915    +  rep_origin     ori: high-copy-number ColE1/pMB1/pBR322/pUC origin of replication
>Addgene plasmid #56164 | mCardinal-Keratin-17 | addgene full sequence | sequence record 490277 | Addgene Long Read Sequencing Result
ACCGTATTACCGCCATGCATTAGTTATTAATAGTAATCAATTACGGGGTCATTAGTTCATAGCCCATATA
TGGAGTTCCGCGTTACATAACTTACGGTAAATGGCCCGCCTGGCTGACCGCCCAACGACCCCCGCCCATT
GACGTCAATAATGACGTATGTTCCCATAGTAACGCCAATAGGGACTTTCCATTGACGTCAATGGGTGGAG
TATTTACGGTAAACTGCCCACTTGGCAGTACATCAAGTGTATCATATGCCAAGTACGCCCCCTATTGACG
TCAATGACGGTAAATGGCCCGCCTGGCATTATGCCCAGTACATGACCTTATGGGACTTTCCTACTTGGCA
GTACATCTACGTATTAGTCATCGCTATTACCATGGTGATGCGGTTTTGGCAGTACATCAATGGGCGTGGA
TAGCGGTTTGACTCACGGGGATTTCCAAGTCTCCACCCCATTGACGTCAATGGGAGTTTGTTTTGGCACC
AAAATCAACGGGACTTTTCAAAATGTCGTAACAACTCCGCCCCATTGACGCAAATGGGCGGTAGGCGTGT
ACGGTGGGAGGTCTATATAAGCAGAGCTGGTTTAGTGAACCGTCAGATCCGCTAGCACCATGAGCTTCAC
CACTCGCTCCACCTTCTCCACCAACTACCGGTCCCTGGGCTCTGTCCAGGCGCCCAGCTACGGCGCCCGG
CCGGTCAGCAGCGCGGCCAGCGTCTATGCAGGCGCTGGGGGCTCTGGTTCCCGGATCTCCGTGTCCCGCT
CCACCAGCTTCAGGGGCGGCATGGGGTCCGGGGGCCTGGCCACCGGGATAGCCGGGGGTCTGGCAGGAAT
GGGAGGCATCCAGAACGAGAAGGAGACCATGCAAAGCCTGAACGACCGCCTGGCCTCTTACCTGGACAGA
GTGAGGAGCCTGGAGACCGAGAACCGGAGGCTGGAGAGCAAAATCCGGGAGCACTTGGAGAAGAAGGGAC
CCCAGGTCAGAGACTGGAGCCATTACTTCAAGATCATCGAGGACCTGAGGGCTCAGATCTTCGCAAATAC
TGTGGACAATGCCCGCATCGTTCTGCAGATTGACAATGCCCGTCTTGCTGCTGATGACTTTAGAGTCAAG
TATGAGACAGAGCTGGCCATGCGCCAGTCTGTGGAGAACGACATCCATGGGCTCCGCAAGGTCATTGATG
ACACCAATATCACACGACTGCAGCTGGAGACAGAGATCGAGGCTCTCAAGGAGGAGCTGCTCTTCATGAA
GAAGAACCACGAAGAGGAAGTAAAAGGCCTACAAGCCCAGATTGCCAGCTCTGGGTTGACCGTGGAGGTA
GATGCCCCCAAATCTCAGGACCTCGCCAAGATCATGGCAGACATCCGGGCCCAATATGACGAGCTGGCTC
GGAAGAACCGAGAGGAGCTAGACAAGTACTGGTCTCAGCAGATTGAGGAGAGCACCACAGTGCTCACCAC
ACAGTCTGCTGAGGTTGGAGCTGCTGAGACGACGCTCACAGAGCTGAGACGTACAGTCCAGTCCTTGGAG
ATCGACCTGGACTCCATGAGAAATCTGAAGGCCAGCTTGGAGAACAGCCTGAGGGAGGTGGAGGCCCGCT
ACGCCCTACAGATGGAGCAGCTCAACGGGATCCTGCTGCACCTTGAGTCAGAGCTGGCACAGACCCGGGC
AGAGGGACAGCGCCAGGCCCAGGAGTATGAGGCCCTGCTGAACATCAAGGTCAAGCTGGAGGCTGAGATC
GCCACCTACCGCCGCCTGCTGGAAGATGGCGAGGACTTTAATCTTGGTGATGCCTTGGACAGCAGCAACT
CCATGCAAACCATCCAAAAGACCACCACCCGCCGGATAGTGGATGGCAAAGTGGTGTCTGAGACCAATGA
CACCAAAGTTCTGAGGCATCGAATTCTGCAGTCGACGGTACCGCGGGCCCGGGATCCACCGGTCGCCACC
[732 nt withheld, positions 1961-2692]
TAAGCGGCCGCGACTCTAGATCATAATCAGCCATACCACATTTGTAGAGGTTTTACTTGCTTTAAAAAAC
CTCCCACACCTCCCCCTGAACCTGAAACATAAAATGAATGCAATTGTTGTTGTTAACTTGTTTATTGCAG
CTTATAATGGTTACAAATAAAGCAATAGCATCACAAATTTCACAAATAAAGCATTTTTTTCACTGCATTC
TAGTTGTGGTTTGTCCAAACTCATCAATGTATCTTAAGGCGTAAATTGTAAGCGTTAATATTTTGTTAAA
ATTCGCGTTAAATTTTTGTTAAATCAGCTCATTTTTTAACCAATAGGCCGAAATCGGCAAAATCCCTTAT
AAATCAAAAGAATAGACCGAGATAGGGT
[37 nt withheld, positions 3071-3107]
AAAGAACGTGGACTCCAACGTCAAAGG
[49 nt withheld, positions 3135-3183]
T
[91 nt withheld, positions 3185-3275]
G
[124 nt withheld, positions 3277-3400]
CAGGTGGCACTTTTCGGGGAAATGTGCGCGGAACCCCTATTTGTTTATTTTTCTAAATACATTCAAATAT
GTATCCGCTCATGAGACAATAACCCTGATAAATGCTTCAATAATATTGAAAAAGGAAGAGTCCTGAGGCG
GAAAGAACCAGCTGTGGAATGTGTGTCAGTTAGGGTGTGGAAAGTCCCCAGGCTCCCCAGCAGGCAGAAG
TATGCAAAGCATGCATCTCAATTAGTCAGCAACCAGGTGTGGAAAGTCCCCAGGCTCCCCAGCAGGCAGA
AGTATGCAAAGCATGCATCTCAATTAGTCAGCAACCATAGTCCCGCCCCTAACTCCGCCCATCCCGCCCC
TAACTCCGCCCAGTTCCGCCCATTCTCCGCCCCATGGCTGACTAATTTTTTTTATTTATGCAGAGGCCGA
GGCCGCCTCGGCCTCTGAGCTATTCCAGAAGTAGTGAGGAGGCTTTTTTGGAGGCCTAGGCTTTTGCAAA
GATCGATCAAGAGACAGGATGAGGATCGTTTCGCATGATTGAACAAGATGGATTGCACGCAGGTTCTCCG
GCCGCTTGGGTGGAGAGGCTATTCGGCTATGACTGGGCACAACAGACAATCGGCTGCTCTGATGCCGCCG
TGTTCCGGCTGTCAGCGCAGGGGCGCCCGGTTCTTTTTGTCAAGACCGACCTGTCCGGTGCCCTGAATGA
ACTGCAAGACGAGGCAGCGCGGCTATCGTGGCTGGCCACGACGGGCGTTCCTTGCGCAGCTGTGCTCGAC
GTTGTCACTGAAGCGGGAAGGGACTGGCTGCTATTGGGCGAAGTGCCGGGGCAGGATCTCCTGTCATCTC
ACCTTGCTCCTGCCGAGAAAGTATCCATCATGGCTGATGCAATGCGGCGGCTGCATACGCTTGATCCGGC
TACCTGCCCATTCGACCACCAAGCGAAACATCGCATCGAGCGAGCACGTACTCGGATGGAAGCCGGTCTT
GTCGATCAGGATGATCTGGACGAAGAGCATCAGGGGCTCGCGCCAGCCGAACTGTTCGCCAGGCTCAAGG
CGAGCATGCCCGACGGCGAGGATCTCGTCGTGACCCATGGCGATGCCTGCTTGCCGAATATCATGGTGGA
AAATGGCCGCTTTTCTGGATTCATCGACTGTGGCCGGCTGGGTGTGGCGGACCGCTATCAGGACATAGCG
TTGGCTACCCGTGATATTGCTGAAGAGCTTGGCGGCGAATGGGCTGACCGCTTCCTCGTGCTTTACGGTA
TCGCCGCTCCCGATTCGCAGCGCATCGCCTTCTATCGCCTTCTTGACGAGTTCTTCTGAGCGGGACTCTG
GGGTTCGAAATGACCGACCAAGCGACGCCCAACCTGCCATCACGAGATTTCGATTCCACCGCCGCCTTCT
ATGAAAGGTTGGGCTTCGGAATCGTTTTCCGGGACGCCGGCTGGATGATCCTCCAGCGCGGGGATCTCAT
GCTGGAGTTCTTCGCCCACCCTAGGGGGAGGCTAACTGAAACACGGAAGGAGACAATACCGGAAGGAACC
CGCGCTATGACGGCAATAAAAAGACAGAATAAAACGCACGGTGTTGGGTCGTTTGTTCATAAACGCGGGG
TTCGGTCCCAGGGCTGGCACTCTGTCGATACCCCACCGAGACCCCATTGGGGCCAATACGCCCGCGTTTC
TTCCTTTTCCCCACCCCACCCCCCAAGTTCGGGTGAAGGCCCAGGGCTCGCAGCCAACGTCGGGGCGGCA
GGCCCTGCCATAGCCTCAGGTTACTCATATATACTTTAGATTGATTTAAAACTTCATTTTTAATTTAAAA
GGATCTAGGTGAAGATCCTTTTTGATAATCTCATGACCAAAATCCCTTAACGTGAGTTTTCGTTCCACTG
AGCGTCAGACCCCGTAGAAAAGATCAAAGGATCTTCTTGAGATCCTTTTTTTCTGCGCGTAATCTGCTGC
TTGCAAACAAAAAAACCACCGCTACCAGCGGTGGTTTGTTTGCCGGATCAAGAGCTACCAACTCTTTTTC
CGAAGGTAACTGGCTTCAGCAGAGCGCAGATACCAAATACTGTTCTTCTAGTGTAGCCGTAGTTAGGCCA
CCACTTCAAGAACTCTGTAGCACCGCCTACATACCTCGCTCTGCTAATCCTGTTACCAGTGGCTGCTGCC
AGTGGCGATAAGTCGTGTCTTACCGGGTTGGACTCAAGACGATAGTTACCGGATAAGGCGCAGCGGTCGG
GCTGAACGGGGGGTTCGTGCACACAGCCCAGCTTGGAGCGAACGACCTACACCGAACTGAGATACCTACA
GCGTGAGCTATGAGAAAGCGCCACGCTTCCCGAAGGGAGAAAGGCGGACAGGTATCCGGTAAGCGGCAGG
GTCGGAACAGGAGAGCGCACGAGGGAGCTTCCAGGGGGAAACGCCTGGTATCTTTATAGTCCTGTCGGGT
TTCGCCACCTCTGACTTGAGCGTCGATTTTTGTGATGCTCGTCAGGGGGGCGGAGCCTATGGAAAAACGC
CAGCAACGCGGCCTTTTTACGGTTCCTGGCCTTTTGCTGGCCTTTTGCTCACATGTTCTTTCCTGCGTTA
TCCCCTGATTCTGTGGATA
