>Addgene plasmid #56164 | mCardinal-Keratin-17 | depositor partial sequence | sequence record 87063 | insert sequence
GATCCGCTAGCACCATGAGCTTCACCACTCGCTCCACCTTCTCCACCAACTACCGGTCCCTGGGCTCTGT
CCAGGCGCCCAGCTACGGCGCCCGGCCGGTCAGCAGCGCGGCCAGCGTCTATGCAGGCGCTGGGGGCTCT
GGTTCCCGGATCTCCGTGTCCCGCTCCACCAGCTTCAGGGGCGGCATGGGGTCCGGGGGCCTGGCCACCG
GGATAGCCGGGGGTCTGGCAGGAATGGGAGGCATCCAGAACGAGAAGGAGACCATGCAAAGCCTGAACGA
CCGCCTGGCCTCTTACCTGGACAGAGTGAGGAGCCTGGAGACCGAGAACCGGAGGCTGGAGAGCAAAATC
CGGGAGCACTTGGAGAAGAAGGGACCCCAGGTCAGAGACTGGAGCCATTACTTCAAGATCATCGAGGACC
TGAGGGCTCAGATCTTCGCAAATACTGTGGACAATGCCCGCATCGTTCTGCAGATTGACAATGCCCGTCT
TGCTGCTGATGACTTTAGAGTCAAGTATGAGACAGAGCTGGCCATGCGCCAGTCTGTGGAGAACGACATC
CATGGGCTCCGCAAGGTCATTGATGACACCAATATCACACGACTGCAGCTGGAGACAGAGATCGAGGCTC
TCAAGGAGGAGCTGCTCTTCATGAAGAAGAACCACGAAGAGGAAGTAAAAGGCCTACAAGCCCAGATTGC
CAGCTCTGGGTTGACCGTGGAGGTAGATGCCCCCAAATCTCAGGACCTCGCCAAGATCATGGCAGACATC
CGGGCCCAATATGACGAGCTGGCTCGGAAGAACCGAGAGGAGCTAGACAAGTACTGGTCTCAGCAGATTG
AGGAGAGCACCACAGTGCTCACCACACAGTCTGCTGAGGTTGGAGCTGCTGAGACGACGCTCACAGAGCT
GAGACGTACAGTCCAGTCCTTGGAGATCGACCTGGACTCCATGAGAAATCTGAAGGCCAGCTTGGAGAAC
AGCCTGAGGGAGGTGGAGGCCCGCTACGCCCTACAGATGGAGCAGCTCAACGGGATCCTGCTGCACCTTG
AGTCAGAGCTGGCACAGACCCGGGCAGAGGGACAGCGCCAGGCCCAGGAGTATGAGGCCCTGCTGAACAT
CAAGGTCAAGCTGGAGGCTGAGATCGCCACCTACCGCCGCCTGCTGGAAGATGGCGAGGACTTTAATCTT
GGTGATGCCTTGGACAGCAGCAACTCCATGCAAACCATCCAAAAGACCACCACCCGCCGGATAGTGGATG
GCAAAGTGGTGTCTGAGACCAATGACACCAAAGTTCTGAGGCATCGAATTCTGCAGTCGACGGTACCGCG
GGCCCGGGATCCACCGGTCGCCACC
[732 nt withheld, positions 1356-2087]
TAAGCGGCCGCGACTCTAGATCATAATCAGCCATA
